Addgene plasmid #219691: L0-T6 Circuit 1 GG1-Bxb1P-bbs1-PhiC31P-GG2
Purpose: Level 0 to construct history-dependent target T2PB
Depositing lab: Jennifer Nemhauser. Depositing organization: University of Washington.
Backbone
  Vector backbone: pCR-BluntII-TOPO
  Backbone manufacturer: Thermo fisher Scientific
  Backbone size w/o insert (bp): 3512
  Vector type: Synthetic Biology
Growth in bacteria
  Bacterial resistance: Kanamycin, 50 μg/mL
  Growth temperature: 37°C
  Growth strain: DH5alpha
  Copy number: High Copy
Gene/Insert
  Gene/Insert name: GG1-Bxb1P-bbs1-PhiC31P-GG2
  Species: Synthetic
  Insert size (bp): 208
  Cloning method: Golden Gate
Terms and licenses: Academic/Nonprofit Terms; Industry Terms: Not Available to Industry
How to cite: L0-T6 Circuit 1 GG1-Bxb1P-bbs1-PhiC31P-GG2 was a gift from Jennifer Nemhauser (Addgene plasmid # 219691 ; http://n2t.net/addgene:219691 ; RRID:Addgene_219691)
