[The description below was written by a language model from this plasmid's Addgene catalogue record and pLannotate feature annotations shown in this document.]
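Description:
L0-T6 Circuit 1 GG1-Bxb1P-bbs1-PhiC31P-GG2 is a small Level 0 synthetic-biology part plasmid built in the pCR-BluntII-TOPO cloning backbone and maintained in E. coli. It replicates from a high-copy ColE1/pUC-type origin and is selected with kanamycin through the Tn5-derived NeoR/KanR aminoglycoside phosphotransferase gene. The backbone also carries a BleoR (Sh ble) cassette that can confer Zeocin/bleomycin resistance. The remaining annotated features are standard backbone elements around the cloning site: a lacI fragment, the CAP binding site, lac promoter and operator, a T7 promoter, and fragments of lacZα and ccdB, the fused toxic gene that normally provides counter-selection against vectors lacking an insert.

The payload is a 208 bp fully synthetic insert. Its name indicates two serine-integrase attachment sites, a Bxb1 attP and a PhiC31 attP, separated by a BbsI site and flanked by Golden Gate junctions (GG1 and GG2). These junctions would let the module be excised and assembled into higher-level constructs, while the internal BbsI site presumably allows further sequence to be placed between the two attP sites, although the record does not spell this out. The feature table confirms only a φC31 attP fragment in reverse orientation; the Bxb1 site and the Golden Gate overhangs were not annotated. The insert contains no promoter, coding sequence or reporter.

The stated purpose is to serve as a building block for the history-dependent target T2PB. This suggests an integrase-based recombination circuit in which the order of Bxb1 and PhiC31 activity determines the final DNA configuration. The record does not state the final host organism or the design of the assembled target.
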