Features (pLannotate 1.2.2; 14 found; start..end, strand, type, name):
      2..94      +  CDS            lacI (fragment): lac repressor; lacI; The lac repressor binds to the lac operator to inhibit transcription in E. coli. This inhibition can be relieved by adding lactose or isopropyl-β-D-thiogalactopyranoside (IPTG).
    107..128     +  protein_bind   CAP binding site: CAP binding activates transcription in the presence of cAMP. E. coli catabolite activator protein
    143..173     +  promoter       lac promoter: promoter for the E. coli lac operon
    181..197     +  protein_bind   lac operator: The lac repressor binds to the lac operator to inhibit transcription in E. coli. This inhibition can be relieved by adding lactose or isopropyl-β-D-thiogalactopyranoside (IPTG). lac repressor encoded by lacI
    353..405     -  protein_bind   phage φC31 attP (fragment): attachment site of phage φC31 phage φC31 integrase
    609..627     -  promoter       T7 promoter: promoter for bacteriophage T7 RNA polymerase
    630..777     +  CDS            lacZα (fragment): LacZα fragment of β-galactosidase; lacZ fragment
    788..1060    +  CDS            ccdB (fragment): CCDB_ECOLI - Also known as G, letB, letD. Experimental evidence at protein level: Swiss-Prot protein existence level 1. Toxic component of a type II toxin-antitoxin (TA) system, functioning in plasmid maintainence. Responsible for the post- segregational killing (PSK) of plasmid-free cells, also referred to as a plasmid addiction system. Half-life of over 2 hours. Cell killing by CcdB is accompanied by filamentation, defects in chromosome and plasmid segregation, defects in cell division, formation of anucleate cells, decreased DNA synthesis and plasmid loss. Interferes with the activity of DN
   1111..1380    +  CDS            tnpA (fragment): TN5P_ECOLX - Also known as tnp. Experimental evidence at protein level: Swiss-Prot protein existence level 1. Mediates transposition of transposon Tn5 by a 'cut and paste' mechanism. First, the monomeric transposase binds the 19 bp inverted DNA repeats flanking the transposon. Then, dimerization of the DNA- bound transposase creates a synaptic DNA complex. After nicking of the first DNA strand, excision of the transposon proceeds through a series of intermediates. The transposase then mediates the insertion of the transposon at a new site by strand transfer. The activity of the wild- type tran
   1412..2206    +  CDS            NeoR/KanR: aminoglycoside phosphotransferase from Tn5; aph(3')-II (or nptII); confers resistance to neomycin, kanamycin, and G418 (Geneticin®)
   2227..2277    -  misc_feature   bom (fragment): basis of mobility region from pBR322
   2304..2392    +  promoter       AmpR promoter (fragment): bla
   2412..2786    +  CDS            BleoR: antibiotic-binding protein; Sh ble from Streptoalloteichus hindustanus; confers resistance to bleomycin, phleomycin, and Zeocin™
   2924..3512    +  rep_origin     ori: high-copy-number ColE1/pMB1/pBR322/pUC origin of replication
>Addgene plasmid #219691 | L0-T6 Circuit 1 GG1-Bxb1P-bbs1-PhiC31P-GG2 | addgene full sequence | sequence record 435725 | Addgene NGS Result
AGCGCCCAATACGCAAACCGCCTCTCCCCGCGCGTTGGCCGATTCATTAATGCAGCTGGCACGACAGGTT
TCCCGACTGGAAAGCGGGCAGTGAGCGCAACGCAATTAATGTGAGTTAGCTCACTCATTAGGCACCCCAG
GCTTTACACTTTATGCTTCCGGCTCGTATGTTGTGTGGAATTGTGAGCGGATAACAATTTCACACAGGAA
ACAGCTATGACCATGATTACGCCAAGCTATTTAGGTGACGCGTTAGAATACTCAAGCTATGCATCAAGCT
TGGTACCGAGCTCGGATCCACTAGTAACGGCCGCCAGTGTGCTGGAATTCAGGGGATCGGAGGTCTCAAG
GTCCCTACGCCCCCAACTGAGAGAACTCAAAGGTTACCCCAGTTGGGGCACTACTAGTATTGTCTTCAAG
TTGCTGACCTTCGTGGATAAATCTTACAGTGCTACAAGAAGACAACTCCGGGTTTGTACCGTACACCACT
GAGACGGCGGTGGTTGACCAGACAAACCACGAATAGTGAGACCACAGAGTGCCTGAATTCTGCAGATATC
CATCACACTGGCGGCCGCTCGAGCATGCATCTAGAGGGCCCAATTCGCCCTATAGTGAGTCGTATTACAA
TTCACTGGCCGTCGTTTTACAACGTCGTGACTGGGAAAACCCTGGCGTTACCCAACTTAATCGCCTTGCA
GCACATCCCCCTTTCGCCAGCTGGCGTAATAGCGAAGAGGCCCGCACCGATCGCCCTTCCCAACAGTTGC
GCAGCCTATACGTACGGCAGTTTAAGGTTTACACCTATAAAAGAGAGAGCCGTTATCGTCTGTTTGTGGA
TGTACAGAGTGATATTATTGACACGCCGGGGCGACGGATGGTGATCCCCCTGGCCAGCACACTGGCCATA
TCGGTGGTGCATATCGGGGATGAAAGCTGGCGCATGATGACCACCGATATGGCCAGTGTGCCGGTCTCCG
TTATCGGGGAAGAAGTGGCTGATCTCAGCCACCGCGAAAATGACATCAAAAACGCCATTAACCTGATGTT
CTGGGGAATATAAATGTCAGGCATGAGATTATCAAAAAGGATCTTCACCTAGATCCTTTTCACGTAGAAA
GCCAGTCCGCAGAAACGGTGCTGACCCCGGATGAATGTCAGCTACTGGGCTATCTGGACAAGGGAAAACG
CAAGCGCAAAGAGAAAGCAGGTAGCTTGCAGTGGGCTTACATGGCGATAGCTAGACTGGGCGGTTTTATG
GACAGCAAGCGAACCGGAATTGCCAGCTGGGGCGCCCTCTGGTAAGGTTGGGAAGCCCTGCAAAGTAAAC
TGGATGGCTTTCTTGCCGCCAAGGATCTGATGGCGCAGGGGATCAAGCTCTGATCAAGAGACAGGATGAG
GATCGTTTCGCATGATTGAACAAGATGGATTGCACGCAGGTTCTCCGGCCGCTTGGGTGGAGAGGCTATT
CGGCTATGACTGGGCACAACAGACAATCGGCTGCTCTGATGCCGCCGTGTTCCGGCTGTCAGCGCAGGGG
CGCCCGGTTCTTTTTGTCAAGACCGACCTGTCCGGTGCCCTGAATGAACTGCAAGACGAGGCAGCGCGGC
TATCGTGGCTGGCCACGACGGGCGTTCCTTGCGCAGCTGTGCTCGACGTTGTCACTGAAGCGGGAAGGGA
CTGGCTGCTATTGGGCGAAGTGCCGGGGCAGGATCTCCTGTCATCTCACCTTGCTCCTGCCGAGAAAGTA
TCCATCATGGCTGATGCAATGCGGCGGCTGCATACGCTTGATCCGGCTACCTGCCCATTCGACCACCAAG
CGAAACATCGCATCGAGCGAGCACGTACTCGGATGGAAGCCGGTCTTGTCGATCAGGATGATCTGGACGA
AGAGCATCAGGGGCTCGCGCCAGCCGAACTGTTCGCCAGGCTCAAGGCGAGCATGCCCGACGGCGAGGAT
CTCGTCGTGACCCATGGCGATGCCTGCTTGCCGAATATCATGGTGGAAAATGGCCGCTTTTCTGGATTCA
TCGACTGTGGCCGGCTGGGTGTGGCGGACCGCTATCAGGACATAGCGTTGGCTACCCGTGATATTGCTGA
AGAGCTTGGCGGCGAATGGGCTGACCGCTTCCTCGTGCTTTACGGTATCGCCGCTCCCGATTCGCAGCGC
ATCGCCTTCTATCGCCTTCTTGACGAGTTCTTCTGAATTATTAACGCTTACAATTTCCTGATGCGGTATT
TTCTCCTTACGCATCTGTGCGGTATTTCACACCGCATCAGGTGGCACTTTTCGGGGAAATGTGCGCGGAA
CCCCTATTTGTTTATTTTTCTAAATACATTCAAATATGTATCCGCTCATGAGACAATAACCCTGATAAAT
GCTTCAATAATAGCACGTGAGGAGGGCCACCATGGCCAAGTTGACCAGTGCCGTTCCGGTGCTCACCGCG
CGCGACGTCGCCGGAGCGGTCGAGTTCTGGACCGACCGGCTCGGGTTCTCCCGGGACTTCGTGGAGGACG
ACTTCGCCGGTGTGGTCCGGGACGACGTGACCCTGTTCATCAGCGCGGTCCAGGACCAGGTGGTGCCGGA
CAACACCCTGGCCTGGGTGTGGGTGCGCGGCCTGGACGAGCTGTACGCCGAGTGGTCGGAGGTCGTGTCC
ACGAACTTCCGGGACGCCTCCGGGCCGGCCATGACCGAGATCGGCGAGCAGCCGTGGGGGCGGGAGTTCG
CCCTGCGCGACCCGGCCGGCAACTGCGTGCACTTCGTGGCCGAGGAGCAGGACTGACACGTGCTAAAACT
TCATTTTTAATTTAAAAGGATCTAGGTGAAGATCCTTTTTGATAATCTCATGACCAAAATCCCTTAACGT
GAGTTTTCGTTCCACTGAGCGTCAGACCCCGTAGAAAAGATCAAAGGATCTTCTTGAGATCCTTTTTTTC
TGCGCGTAATCTGCTGCTTGCAAACAAAAAAACCACCGCTACCAGCGGTGGTTTGTTTGCCGGATCAAGA
GCTACCAACTCTTTTTCCGAAGGTAACTGGCTTCAGCAGAGCGCAGATACCAAATACTGTTCTTCTAGTG
TAGCCGTAGTTAGGCCACCACTTCAAGAACTCTGTAGCACCGCCTACATACCTCGCTCTGCTAATCCTGT
TACCAGTGGCTGCTGCCAGTGGCGATAAGTCGTGTCTTACCGGGTTGGACTCAAGACGATAGTTACCGGA
TAAGGCGCAGCGGTCGGGCTGAACGGGGGGTTCGTGCACACAGCCCAGCTTGGAGCGAACGACCTACACC
GAACTGAGATACCTACAGCGTGAGCTATGAGAAAGCGCCACGCTTCCCGAAGGGAGAAAGGCGGACAGGT
ATCCGGTAAGCGGCAGGGTCGGAACAGGAGAGCGCACGAGGGAGCTTCCAGGGGGAAACGCCTGGTATCT
TTATAGTCCTGTCGGGTTTCGCCACCTCTGACTTGAGCGTCGATTTTTGTGATGCTCGTCAGGGGGGCGG
AGCCTATGGAAAAACGCCAGCAACGCGGCCTTTTTACGGTTCCTGGCCTTTTGCTGGCCTTTTGCTCACA
TGTTCTTTCCTGCGTTATCCCCTGATTCTGTGGATAACCGTATTACCGCCTTTGAGTGAGCTGATACCGC
TCGCCGCAGCCGAACGACCGAGCGCAGCGAGTCAGTGAGCGAGGAAGCGGAAG
